>Addgene plasmid #199204 | pHD-T2A-split-intein-Gal4[21-881]-C-int | addgene full sequence | sequence record 390528 | Addgene NGS Result
CACCTG
[124 nt withheld, positions 7-130]
C
[91 nt withheld, positions 132-222]
A
[49 nt withheld, positions 224-272]
CCTTTGACGTTGGAGTCCACGTTCTTT
[37 nt withheld, positions 300-336]
ACCCTATCTCGGTCTATTCTTTTGATTTATAAGGGATTTTGCCGATTTCGGCCTATTGGTTAAAAAAATG
AGCTGATTTAACAAAAATTTAACGCGAATTTTAACAAAATATTAACGCTTACAATTTCCATTCGCCATTC
AGGCTGCGCAACTGTTGGGAAGGGCGATCGGTGCGGGCCTCTTCGCTATTACGCCAGCTGGCGAAAGGGG
GATGTGCTGCAAGGCGATTAAGTTGGGTAACGCCAGGGTTTTCCCAGTCACGACGTTGTAAAACGACGGC
CAGTGAGCGCGCGTAATACGACTCACTATAGGGCGAATTGGGTACAAGCTTCACGACCTGAGGCGCGCCG
GGCCAGTACCCAAAAAGCGGGGGGTCCGGTGGAAGCGGAGGTAGCGCGGCCGCCGAGGGCCGCGGCAGCC
TGCTGACCTGCGGCGATGTGGAGGAGAACCCCGGGCCCGCTAGCATGATGCTGAAGAAGATCCTGAAGAT
CGAGGAGCTGGATGAGCGCGAGCTGATCGATATCGAGGTGAGCGGCAACCACCTGTTCTACGCCAACGAT
ATCCTGACCCACAACTGCTCCAAAGAAAAACCGAAGTGCGCCAAGTGTCTGAAGAACAACTGGGAGTGTC
GCTACTCTCCCAAAACCAAAAGGTCTCCGCTGACTAGGGCACATCTGACAGAAGTGGAATCAAGGCTAGA
AAGACTGGAACAGCTATTTCTACTGATTTTTCCTCGAGAAGACCTTGACATGATTTTGAAAATGGATTCT
TTACAGGATATAAAAGCATTGTTAACAGGATTATTTGTACAAGATAATGTGAATAAAGATGCCGTCACAG
ATAGATTGGCTTCAGTGGAGACTGATATGCCTCTAACATTGAGACAGCATAGAATAAGTGCGACATCATC
ATCGGAAGAGAGTAGTAACAAAGGTCAAAGACAGTTGACTGTATCGATTGACTCGGCAGCTCATCATGAT
AACTCCACAATTCCGTTGGATTTTATGCCCAGGGATGCTCTTCATGGATTTGATTGGTCTGAAGAGGATG
ACATGTCGGATGGCTTGCCCTTCCTGAAAACGGACCCCAACAATAATGGGTTCTTTGGCGACGGTTCTCT
CTTATGTATTCTTCGATCTATTGGCTTTAAACCGGAAAATTACACGAACTCTAACGTTAACAGGCTCCCG
ACCATGATTACGGATAGATACACGTTGGCTTCTAGATCCACAACATCCCGTTTACTTCAAAGTTATCTCA
ATAATTTTCACCCCTACTGCCCTATCGTGCACTCACCGACGCTAATGATGTTGTATAATAACCAGATTGA
AATCGCGTCGAAGGATCAATGGCAAATCCTTTTTAACTGCATATTAGCCATTGGAGCCTGGTGTATAGAG
GGGGAATCTACTGATATAGATGTTTTTTACTATCAAAATGCTAAATCTCATTTGACGAGCAAGGTCTTCG
AGTCAGGTTCCATAATTTTGGTGACAGCCCTACATCTTCTGTCGCGATATACACAGTGGAGGCAGAAAAC
AAATACTAGCTATAATTTTCACAGCTTTTCCATAAGAATGGCCATATCATTGGGCTTGAATAGGGACCTC
CCCTCGTCCTTCAGTGATAGCAGCATTCTGGAACAAAGACGCCGAATTTGGTGGTCTGTCTACTCTTGGG
AGATCCAATTGTCCCTGCTTTATGGTCGATCCATCCAGCTTTCTCAGAATACAATCTCCTTCCCTTCTTC
TGTCGACGATGTGCAGCGTACCACAACAGGTCCCACCATATATCATGGCATCATTGAAACAGCAAGGCTC
TTACAAGTTTTCACAAAAATCTATGAACTAGACAAAACAGTAACTGCAGAAAAAAGTCCTATATGTGCAA
AAAAATGCTTGATGATTTGTAATGAGATTGAGGAGGTTTCGAGACAGGCACCAAAGTTTTTACAAATGGA
TATTTCCACCACCGCTCTAACCAATTTGTTGAAGGAACACCCTTGGCTATCCTTTACAAGATTCGAACTG
AAGTGGAAACAGTTGTCTCTTATCATTTATGTATTAAGAGATTTTTTCACTAATTTTACCCAGAAAAAGT
CACAACTAGAACAGGATCAAAATGATCATCAAAGTTATGAAGTTAAACGATGCTCCATCATGTTAAGCGA
TGCAGCACAAAGAACTGTTATGTCTGTAAGTAGCTATATGGACAATCATAATGTCACCCCATATTTTGCC
TGGAATTGTTCTTATTACTTGTTCAATGCAGTCCTAGTACCCATAAAGACTCTACTCTCAAACTCAAAAT
CGAATGCTGAGAATAACGAGACCGCACAATTATTACAACAAATTAACACTGTTCTGATGCTATTAAAAAA
ACTGGCCACTTTTAAAATCCAGACTTGTGAAAAATACATTCAAGTACTGGAAGAGGTATGTGCGCCGTTT
CTGTTATCACAGTGTGCAATCCCATTACCGCATATCAGTTATAACAATAGTAATGGTAGCGCCATTAAAA
ATATTGTCGGTTCTGCAACTATCGCCCAATACCCTACTCTTCCGGAGGAAAATGTCAACAATATCAGTGT
TAAATATGTTTCTCCTGGCTCAGTAGGGCCTTCACCTGTGCCATTGAAATCAGGAGCAAGTTTCAGTGAT
CTAGTCAAGCTGTTATCTAACCGTCCACCCTCTCGTAACTCTCCAGTGACAATACCAAGAAGCACACCTT
CGCATCGCTCAGTCACGCCTTTTCTAGGGCAACAGCAACAGCTGCAATCATTAGTGCCACTGACCCCGTC
TGCTTTGTTTGGTGGCGCCAATTTTAATCAAAGTGGGAATATTGCTGATAGCTCATTGTCCTTCACTTTC
ACTAACAGTAGCAACGGTCCGAACCTCATAACAACTCAAACAAATTCTCAAGCGCTTTCACAACCAATTG
CCTCCTCTAACGTTCATGATAACTTCATGAATAATGAAATCACGGCTAGTAAAATTGATGATGGTAATAA
TTCAAAACCACTGTCACCTGGTTGGACGGACCAAACTGCGTATAACGCGTTTGGAATCACTACAGGGATG
TTTAATACCACTACAATGGATGATGTATATAACTATCTATTCGATGATGAAGATACCCCACCAAACCCAA
AAAAAGAGTAACCTCTAGAGTCGACTAAAGCCAAATAGAAATTATTCAGTTCTGGCTTAAGTTTTTAAAA
GTGATATTATTTATTTGGTTGTAACCAACCAAAAGAATGTAAATAACTAATACATAATTATGTTAGTTTT
AAGTTAGCAACAAATTGATTTTAGCTATATTAGCTACTTGGTTAATAAATAGAATATATTTATTTAAAGA
TAATTCGTTTTTATTGTCAGGGAGTGAGTTTGCTTAAAAACTCGTTTGGATCATAACTTCGTATAATGTA
TGCTATACGAAGTTATCGTACGGGATCTAATTCAATTAGAGACTAATTCAATTAGAGCTAATTCAATTAG
GATCCAAGCTTATCGATTTCGAACCCTCGACCGCCGGAGTATAAATAGAGGCGCTTCGTCTACGGAGCGA
CAATTCAATTCAAACAAGCAAAGTGAACACGTCGCTAAGCGAAAGCTAAGCAAATAAACAAGCGCAGCTG
AACAAGCTAAACAATCGGCTCGAAGCCGGTCGCCACCATGGCCTCCTCCGAGGACGTCATCAAGGAGTTC
ATGCGCTTCAAGGTGCGCATGGAGGGCTCCGTGAACGGCCACGAGTTCGAGATCGAGGGCGAGGGCGAGG
GCCGCCCCTACGAGGGCACCCAGACCGCCAAGCTGAAGGTGACCAAGGGCGGCCCCCTGCCCTTCGCCTG
GGACATCCTGTCCCCCCAGTTCCAGTACGGCTCCAAGGTGTACGTGAAGCACCCCGCCGACATCCCCGAC
TACAAGAAGCTGTCCTTCCCCGAGGGCTTCAAGTGGGAGCGCGTGATGAACTTCGAGGACGGCGGCGTGG
TGACCGTGACCCAGGACTCCTCCCTCCAGGACGGCTCCTTCATCTACAAGGTGAAGTTCATCGGCGTGAA
CTTCCCCTCCGACGGCCCCGTAATGCAGAAGAAGACTATGGGCTGGGAGGCGTCCACCGAGCGCCTGTAC
CCCCGCGACGGCGTGCTGAAGGGCGAGATCCACAAGGCCCTGAAGCTGAAGGACGGCGGCCACTACCTGG
TGGAGTTCAAGTCCATCTACATGGCCAAGAAGCCCGTGCAGCTGCCCGGCTACTACTACGTGGACTCCAA
GCTGGACATCACCTCCCACAACGAGGACTACACCATCGTGGAGCAGTACGAGCGCGCCGAGGGCCGCCAC
CACCTGTTCCTGTAGGGGCCGCGACTCTAGATCATAATCAGCCATACCACATTTGTAGAGGTTTTACTTG
CTTTAAAAAACCTCCCACACCTCCCCCTGAACCTGAAACATAAAATGAATGCAATTGTTGTTGTTAACTT
GTTTATTGCAGCTTATAATGGTTACAAATAAAGCAATAGCATCACAAATTTCACAAATAAAGCATTTTTT
TCACTGCATTCTAGTTGTGGTTTGTCCAAACTCATCAATGTATCTTAACCGTCTGTAAGCAGCGAAGGCC
CATACGATAACTTCGTATAATGTATGCTATACGAAGTTATGAGCTCCAGCTTTTGTTCCCTTTAGTGAGG
GTTAATTGCGCGCTTGGCGTAATCATGGTCATAGCTGTTTCCTGTGTGAAATTGTTATCCGCTCACAATT
CCACACAACATACGAGCCGGAAGCATAAAGTGTAAAGCCTGGGGTGCCTAATGAGTGAGCTAACTCACAT
TAATTGCGTTGCGCTCACTGCCCGCTTTCCAGTCGGGAAACCTGTCGTGCCAGCTGCATTAATGAATCGG
CCAACGCGCGGGGAGAGGCGGTTTGCGTATTGGGCGCTCTTCCGCTTCCTCGCTCACTGACTCGCTGCGC
TCGGTCGTTCGGCTGCGGCGAGCGGTATCAGCTCACTCAAAGGCGGTAATACGGTTATCCACAGAATCAG
GGGATAACGCAGGAAAGAACATGTGAGCAAAAGGCCAGCAAAAGGCCAGGAACCGTAAAAAGGCCGCGTT
GCTGGCGTTTTTCCATAGGCTCCGCCCCCCTGACGAGCATCACAAAAATCGACGCTCAAGTCAGAGGTGG
CGAAACCCGACAGGACTATAAAGATACCAGGCGTTTCCCCCTGGAAGCTCCCTCGTGCGCTCTCCTGTTC
CGACCCTGCCGCTTACCGGATACCTGTCCGCCTTTCTCCCTTCGGGAAGCGTGGCGCTTTCTCATAGCTC
ACGCTGTAGGTATCTCAGTTCGGTGTAGGTCGTTCGCTCCAAGCTGGGCTGTGTGCACGAACCCCCCGTT
CAGCCCGACCGCTGCGCCTTATCCGGTAACTATCGTCTTGAGTCCAACCCGGTAAGACACGACTTATCGC
CACTGGCAGCAGCCACTGGTAACAGGATTAGCAGAGCGAGGTATGTAGGCGGTGCTACAGAGTTCTTGAA
GTGGTGGCCTAACTACGGCTACACTAGAAGAACAGTATTTGGTATCTGCGCTCTGCTGAAGCCAGTTACC
TTCGGAAAAAGAGTTGGTAGCTCTTGATCCGGCAAACAAACCACCGCTGGTAGCGGTGGTTTTTTTGTTT
GCAAGCAGCAGATTACGCGCAGAAAAAAAGGATCTCAAGAAGATCCTTTGATCTTTTCTACGGGGTCTGA
CGCTCAGTGGAACGAAAACTCACGTTAAGGGATTTTGGTCATGAGATTATCAAAAAGGATCTTCACCTAG
ATCCTTTTAAATTAAAAATGAAGTTTTAAATCAATCTAAAGTATATATGAGTAAACTTGGTCTGACAGTT
ACCAATGCTTAATCAGTGAGGCACCTATCTCAGCGATCTGTCTATTTCGTTCATCCATAGTTGCCTGACT
CCCCGTCGTGTAGATAACTACGATACGGGAGGGCTTACCATCTGGCCCCAGTGCTGCAATGATACCGCGA
GACCCACGCTCACCGGCTCCAGATTTATCAGCAATAAACCAGCCAGCCGGAAGGGCCGAGCGCAGAAGTG
GTCCTGCAACTTTATCCGCCTCCATCCAGTCTATTAATTGTTGCCGGGAAGCTAGAGTAAGTAGTTCGCC
AGTTAATAGTTTGCGCAACGTTGTTGCCATTGCTACAGGCATCGTGGTGTCACGCTCGTCGTTTGGTATG
GCTTCATTCAGCTCCGGTTCCCAACGATCAAGGCGAGTTACATGATCCCCCATGTTGTGCAAAAAAGCGG
TTAGCTCCTTCGGTCCTCCGATCGTTGTCAGAAGTAAGTTGGCCGCAGTGTTATCACTCATGGTTATGGC
AGCACTGCATAATTCTCTTACTGTCATGCCATCCGTAAGATGCTTTTCTGTGACTGGTGAGTACTCAACC
AAGTCATTCTGAGAATAGTGTATGCGGCGACCGAGTTGCTCTTGCCCGGCGTCAATACGGGATAATACCG
CGCCACATAGCAGAACTTTAAAAGTGCTCATCATTGGAAAACGTTCTTCGGGGCGAAAACTCTCAAGGAT
CTTACCGCTGTTGAGATCCAGTTCGATGTAACCCACTCGTGCACCCAACTGATCTTCAGCATCTTTTACT
TTCACCAGCGTTTCTGGGTGAGCAAAAACAGGAAGGCAAAATGCCGCAAAAAAGGGAATAAGGGCGACAC
GGAAATGTTGAATACTCATACTCTTCCTTTTTCAATATTATTGAAGCATTTATCAGGGTTATTGTCTCAT
GAGCGGATACATATTTGAATGTATTTAGAAAAATAAACAAATAGGGGTTCCGCGCACATTTCCCCGAAAA
GTGC
Features (pLannotate 1.2.2; 19 found; start..end, strand, type, name):
      7..365     +  rep_origin     f1 ori (sequence partly withheld): f1 bacteriophage origin of replication; arrow indicates direction of (+) strand synthesis
    467..622     -  CDS            lacZα (fragment): LacZα fragment of β-galactosidase; lacZ fragment
    630..648     +  promoter       T7 promoter: promoter for bacteriophage T7 RNA polymerase
    912..3497    +  CDS            GAL4: GAL4 transcriptional activator; Saccharomyces cerevisiae GAL4
   3153..3497    +  CDS            GAL4 activation domain: activation domain of the GAL4 transcriptional activator; Saccharomyces cerevisiae GAL4 (truncated)
   3749..3782    -  protein_bind   loxP: Cre-mediated recombination occurs in the 8-bp core sequence (GCATACAT). Cre recombinase
   3870..3992    +  promoter       hsp70 promoter (fragment): Drosophila melanogaster hsp70Bb promoter
   4014..4688    +  CDS            DsRed-Express: DsRed-Express is a basic (constitutively fluorescent) orange fluorescent protein published in 2002, derived from Discosoma sp.. It is reported to be a rapidly-maturing tetramer with low acid sensitivity.
   4706..4789    +  CDS            large T antigen (fragment): large T antigen from SV40 (simian virus 40)
   4812..4933    +  polyA_signal   SV40 poly(A) signal: SV40 polyadenylation signal
   4963..4996    -  protein_bind   loxP: Cre-mediated recombination occurs in the 8-bp core sequence (GCATACAT). Cre recombinase
   5015..5033    -  promoter       T3 promoter: promoter for bacteriophage T3 RNA polymerase
   5078..5094    -  protein_bind   lac operator: The lac repressor binds to the lac operator to inhibit transcription in E. coli. This inhibition can be relieved by adding lactose or isopropyl-β-D-thiogalactopyranoside (IPTG). lac repressor encoded by lacI
   5102..5132    -  promoter       lac promoter: promoter for the E. coli lac operon
   5147..5168    -  protein_bind   CAP binding site: CAP binding activates transcription in the presence of cAMP. E. coli catabolite activator protein
   5181..5273    -  CDS            lacI (fragment): lac repressor; lacI; The lac repressor binds to the lac operator to inhibit transcription in E. coli. This inhibition can be relieved by adding lactose or isopropyl-β-D-thiogalactopyranoside (IPTG).
   5456..6044    -  rep_origin     ori: high-copy-number ColE1/pMB1/pBR322/pUC origin of replication
   6215..7075    -  CDS            AmpR: β-lactamase; bla; confers resistance to ampicillin, carbenicillin, and related antibiotics
   7076..7180    -  promoter       AmpR promoter: bla
