[The description below was written by a language model from this plasmid's Addgene catalogue record and pLannotate feature annotations shown in this document.]
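Description:
pHD-T2A-split-intein-Gal4[21-881]-C-int is a Drosophila knock-in donor backbone, derived from pCRISPaint-T2A-Gal4-3xP3-RFP. It is intended as the starting vector for building homology-directed repair donors carrying long (about 1000 bp) homology arms. It is roughly 7.2 kb and is maintained in E. coli through a high-copy ColE1/pUC-type origin and an ampicillin resistance gene (β-lactamase with its own promoter). It also retains typical cloning-vector remnants: an f1 origin, lacZα and lacI fragments, lac promoter/operator elements, and flanking T7 and T3 promoters.

The payload is a promoterless T2A-led cassette encoding the C-terminal portion of yeast GAL4 (residues 21–881, including the activation domain) joined to the C-terminal half of a split intein. The annotation detects the GAL4 coding region, but it does not call the T2A or intein segments, which are known only from the construct name. Once inserted in frame into a target gene, the T2A peptide would let the Gal4 fragment be co-translated with the endogenous product and released from it, so its expression follows the native gene's pattern. On its own the fragment is expected to be inactive. When the complementary N-terminal intein-Gal4 fragment is present in the same cell, protein trans-splicing should reconstitute full-length Gal4, giving intersectional labeling that remains repressible by Gal80.

Downstream lies a transformation marker flanked by two loxP sites: a DsRed-Express coding sequence behind a minimal hsp70 promoter fragment, followed by SV40 sequences and a polyadenylation signal. The 3xP3 enhancer suggested by the parent vector's name is not annotated. The loxP sites should allow Cre-mediated removal of the marker after knock-in lines are established. The homology arms themselves are not part of this plasmid and are added by the user.
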