Addgene plasmid #199204: pHD-T2A-split-intein-Gal4[21-881]-C-int
Purpose: To create "long homology arm" (~1000bp) knock-in donor vectors for split-intein Gal4[21-881]C-int
Depositing lab: Norbert Perrimon. Depositing organization: Harvard Medical School. Publication: split-intein Gal4 provides intersectional genetic labeling that is repressible by Gal80. Ewen-Campen B, Luan H, Xu J, Singh R, Joshi N, Thakkar T, Berger B, White BH, Perrimon N. Proc Natl Acad Sci U S A. 2023 Jun 13;120(24):e2304730120. doi: 10.1073/pnas.2304730120. Epub 2023 Jun 5. PubMed 37276389.
Backbone
  Vector backbone: Derived from pCRISPaint-T2A-Gal4-3xP3-RFP
  Total vector size (bp): 7195
  Vector type: Insect Expression
Growth in bacteria
  Bacterial resistance: Ampicillin, 100 μg/mL
  Growth temperature: 37°C
  Growth strain: DH5alpha
  Copy number: Unknown
Gene/Insert
  Gene/Insert name: T2A-split-intein-Gal4[21-881]-C-int
  Species: D. melanogaster (fly)
  Insert size (bp): 4287
Terms and licenses: Academic/Nonprofit Terms; Industry Terms: Not Available to Industry
How to cite: pHD-T2A-split-intein-Gal4[21-881]-C-int was a gift from Norbert Perrimon (Addgene plasmid # 199204 ; http://n2t.net/addgene:199204 ; RRID:Addgene_199204)
